Addgene plasmid #142834: TFORF1717
Purpose: Lentiviral vector for overexpressing transcription factor ORFs with unique 24-bp barcodes. Barcodes facilitate identification of transcription factors in pooled screens.
Depositing lab: Feng Zhang. Depositing organization: Broad Institute. Publication: A transcription factor atlas of directed differentiation. Joung J, Ma S, Tay T, Geiger-Schuller KR, Kirchgatterer PC, Verdine VK, Guo B, Arias-Garcia MA, Allen WE, Singh A, Kuksenko O, Abudayyeh OO, Gootenberg JS, Fu Z, Macrae RK, Buenrostro JD, Regev A, Zhang F. Cell. 2023 Jan 5;186(1):209-229.e26. doi: 10.1016/j.cell.2022.11.026. PubMed 36608654.
Backbone
  Vector backbone: pLX_TRC317
  Backbone manufacturer: Broad Institute Genetic Perturbation Platform
  Backbone size w/o insert (bp): 8264
  Vector type: Mammalian Expression, Lentiviral
  Selectable markers: Puromycin
Growth in bacteria
  Bacterial resistance: Ampicillin, 100 μg/mL
  Growth temperature: 37°C
  Growth strain: NEB Stable
  Copy number: High Copy
Gene/Insert
  Gene/Insert name: LDB1
  Species: H. sapiens (human)
  Insert size (bp): 1229
  Entrez Gene: LDB1 (a.k.a. CLIM-2, CLIM2, LDB-1, NLI)
  Promoter: EF1a
  Cloning method: Unknown
  Sequencing primers: 5′ GGGTGGAGACTGAAGTTAGGCCAG; 3′ CACATAGCGTAAAAGGAGCAACATAG
Terms and licenses: Academic/Nonprofit Terms; Industry Terms: Not Available to Industry
Depositor comments: NM_003893,ENST00000361198 . The transcription factor ORF portion of this plasmid was synthesized by Genewiz. Please test multiple small colonies in case of plasmid recombination. To make this collection available in a timely manner, a portion of this collection was not fully sequenced by Addgene. If an Addgene verified full plasmid sequence is not available, please contact us prior to placing an order to request the full sequence.
How to cite: TFORF1717 was a gift from Feng Zhang (Addgene plasmid # 142834 ; http://n2t.net/addgene:142834 ; RRID:Addgene_142834)
