[The description below was written by a language model from this plasmid's Addgene catalogue record and pLannotate feature annotations shown in this document.]
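Description:
TFORF1717 is a third-generation-style, self-inactivating lentiviral expression plasmid built on the pLX_TRC317 backbone and carrying the human LDB1 open reading frame (LIM domain-binding protein 1, also known as CLIM2 or NLI). It belongs to a barcoded transcription factor ORF collection. In bacteria it is maintained through a high-copy ColE1/pUC origin and ampicillin resistance (AmpR), and an f1 origin and remnants of a lac/lacZα cloning region are also present. The depositor warns that recombination can occur, which is a common issue with LTR-containing plasmids.

The viral genome is transcribed from an RSV promoter fused to a truncated HIV-1 5' LTR. It contains the Ψ packaging signal with a gag fragment, the RRE for Rev-dependent nuclear export, a cPPT/CTS, a WPRE to enhance transcript stability and expression, and a ΔU3 3' LTR that inactivates the LTR promoter after integration, followed by an SV40 polyadenylation signal. Two cassettes sit inside this genome. An SV40 early promoter drives puromycin N-acetyltransferase so that transduced mammalian cells can be selected, and the strong constitutive EF-1α promoter drives the LDB1 ORF. The automated annotation matches this coding sequence to the Xenopus ldb1 orthologue, presumably because the protein is highly conserved, but the catalogue record specifies the human gene and human reference transcripts.

According to the record, each ORF in the collection is paired with a unique 24-bp barcode, although the barcode is not annotated in the feature table. A short U6 promoter fragment lies just downstream of the ORF. The barcode allows the overexpressed factor to be identified in pooled screens, such as those probing directed differentiation.
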