Features (pLannotate 1.2.2; 31 found; start..end, strand, type, name):
      5..231     +  promoter       RSV promoter: Rous sarcoma virus enhancer/promoter
    232..412     +  LTR            5' LTR (truncated): truncated 5' long terminal repeat (LTR) from HIV-1
    459..584     +  misc_feature   HIV-1 Ψ: packaging signal of human immunodeficiency virus type 1
    568..931     +  CDS            HIV-1 gag (fragment): gag protein from human immunodeficiency virus 1; gag
   1077..1310    +  misc_feature   RRE: The Rev response element (RRE) of HIV-1 allows for Rev-dependent mRNA export from the nucleus to the cytoplasm.
   1687..1713    +  CDS            Rev (fragment): human immunodeficiency virus 1 (HIV-1) Rev protein; rev; enhances nuclear export of unspliced and incompletely spliced viral mRNAs
   1720..1743    +  promoter       SV40 promoter (fragment): SV40 early promoter
   1744..1815    +  promoter       SV40 promoter (fragment): SV40 enhancer and early promoter
   1839..1974    +  rep_origin     SV40 ori: SV40 origin of replication
   2020..2616    +  CDS            PuroR (fragment): puromycin N-acetyltransferase; pac from Streptomyces; confers resistance to puromycin
   2665..2782    +  misc_feature   cPPT/CTS: central polypurine tract and central termination sequence of HIV-1
   2847..2913    +  CDS            small t antigen (fragment): SV40 (simian virus 40) small t antigen
   2920..4098    +  promoter       EF-1α promoter: strong constitutive promoter for human elongation factor EF-1α
   4115..5239    +  CDS            ldb1: LDB1_XENLA - Experimental evidence at protein level: Swiss-Prot protein existence level 1. Binds to the LIM domain of a wide variety of LIM domain- containing transcription factors. Acts as a coactivator together with otx2 to stimulate lhx1/lim1-mediated activation of the gsc promoter in the Spemann organizer. Acts synergistically with lhx1/lim1 and ssbp in axis formation. From Xenopus laevis (African clawed frog).
   5255..5308    +  promoter       U6 promoter (fragment): RNA polymerase III promoter for human U6 snRNA
   5350..5938    +  misc_feature   WPRE: woodchuck hepatitis virus posttranscriptional regulatory element
   5989..6008    +  misc_feature   cPPT/CTS (fragment): central polypurine tract and central termination sequence of HIV-1
   6010..6243    +  LTR            3' LTR (ΔU3): self-inactivating 3' long terminal repeat (LTR) from HIV-1
   6321..6442    +  polyA_signal   SV40 poly(A) signal: SV40 polyadenylation signal
   6482..6617    +  rep_origin     SV40 ori: SV40 origin of replication
   6638..6656    -  promoter       T7 promoter: promoter for bacteriophage T7 RNA polymerase
   6664..6819    +  CDS            lacZα (fragment): LacZα fragment of β-galactosidase; lacZ fragment
   6824..7252    +  rep_origin     f1 ori (sequence partly withheld): f1 bacteriophage origin of replication; arrow indicates direction of (+) strand synthesis
   7305..7409    +  promoter       AmpR promoter: bla
   7410..8270    +  CDS            AmpR: β-lactamase; bla; confers resistance to ampicillin, carbenicillin, and related antibiotics
   8441..9029    +  rep_origin     ori: high-copy-number ColE1/pMB1/pBR322/pUC origin of replication
   9212..9304    +  CDS            lacI (fragment): lac repressor; lacI; The lac repressor binds to the lac operator to inhibit transcription in E. coli. This inhibition can be relieved by adding lactose or isopropyl-β-D-thiogalactopyranoside (IPTG).
   9317..9338    +  protein_bind   CAP binding site: CAP binding activates transcription in the presence of cAMP. E. coli catabolite activator protein
   9353..9383    +  promoter       lac promoter: promoter for the E. coli lac operon
   9391..9407    +  protein_bind   lac operator: The lac repressor binds to the lac operator to inhibit transcription in E. coli. This inhibition can be relieved by adding lactose or isopropyl-β-D-thiogalactopyranoside (IPTG). lac repressor encoded by lacI
   9452..9470    +  promoter       T3 promoter: promoter for bacteriophage T3 RNA polymerase
>Addgene plasmid #142834 | TFORF1717 | addgene full sequence | sequence record 396053 | Addgene NGS Result
TTAATGTAGTCTTATGCAATACTCTTGTAGTCTTGCAACATGGTAACGATGAGTTAGCAACATGCCTTAC
AAGGAGAGAAAAAGCACCGTGCATGCCGATTGGTGGAAGTAAGGTGGTACGATCGTGCCTTATTAGGAAG
GCAACAGACGGGTCTGACATGGATTGGACGAACCACTGAATTGCCGCATTGCAGAGATATTGTATTTAAG
TGCCTAGCTCGATACATAAACGGGTCTCTCTGGTTAGACCAGATCTGAGCCTGGGAGCTCTCTGGCTAAC
TAGGGAACCCACTGCTTAAGCCTCAATAAAGCTTGCCTTGAGTGCTTCAAGTAGTGTGTGCCCGTCTGTT
GTGTGACTCTGGTAACTAGAGATCCCTCAGACCCTTTTAGTCAGTGTGGAAAATCTCTAGCAGTGGCGCC
CGAACAGGGACTTGAAAGCGAAAGGGAAACCAGAGGAGCTCTCTCGACGCAGGACTCGGCTTGCTGAAGC
GCGCACGGCAAGAGGCGAGGGGCGGCGACTGGTGAGTACGCCAAAAATTTTGACTAGCGGAGGCTAGAAG
GAGAGAGATGGGTGCGAGAGCGTCAGTATTAAGCGGGGGAGAATTAGATCGCGATGGGAAAAAATTCGGT
TAAGGCCAGGGGGAAAGAAAAAATATAAATTAAAACATATAGTATGGGCAAGCAGGGAGCTAGAACGATT
CGCAGTTAATCCTGGCCTGTTAGAAACATCAGAAGGCTGTAGACAAATACTGGGACAGCTACAACCATCC
CTTCAGACAGGATCAGAAGAACTTAGATCATTATATAATACAGTAGCAACCCTCTATTGTGTGCATCAAA
GGATAGAGATAAAAGACACCAAGGAAGCTTTAGACAAGATAGAGGAAGAGCAAAACAAAAGTAAGACCAC
CGCACAGCAAGCGGCCGCTGATCTTCAGACCTGGAGGAGGAGATATGAGGGACAATTGGAGAAGTGAATT
ATATAAATATAAAGTAGTAAAAATTGAACCATTAGGAGTAGCACCCACCAAGGCAAAGAGAAGAGTGGTG
CAGAGAGAAAAAAGAGCAGTGGGAATAGGAGCTTTGTTCCTTGGGTTCTTGGGAGCAGCAGGAAGCACTA
TGGGCGCAGCGTCAATGACGCTGACGGTACAGGCCAGACAATTATTGTCTGGTATAGTGCAGCAGCAGAA
CAATTTGCTGAGGGCTATTGAGGCGCAACAGCATCTGTTGCAACTCACAGTCTGGGGCATCAAGCAGCTC
CAGGCAAGAATCCTGGCTGTGGAAAGATACCTAAAGGATCAACAGCTCCTGGGGATTTGGGGTTGCTCTG
GAAAACTCATTTGCACCACTGCTGTGCCTTGGAATGCTAGTTGGAGTAATAAATCTCTGGAACAGATTTG
GAATCACACGACCTGGATGGAGTGGGACAGAGAAATTAACAATTACACAAGCTTAATACACTCCTTAATT
GAAGAATCGCAAAACCAGCAAGAAAAGAATGAACAAGAATTATTGGAATTAGATAAATGGGCAAGTTTGT
GGAATTGGTTTAACATAACAAATTGGCTGTGGTATATAAAATTATTCATAATGATAGTAGGAGGCTTGGT
AGGTTTAAGAATAGTTTTTGCTGTACTTTCTATAGTGAATAGAGTTAGGCAGGGATATTCACCATTATCG
TTTCAGACCCACCTCCCAACCCCGAGGGGACCCATGCATTGCATCTCAATTAGTCAGCAACCAGGTGTGG
AAAGTCCCCAGGCTCCCCAGCAGGCAGAAGTATGCAAAGCATGCGTCTCAATTAGTCAGCAACCATAGTC
CCGCCCCTAACTCCGCCCATCCCGCCCCTAACTCCGCCCAGTTCCGCCCATTCTCCGCCCCATGGCTGAC
TAATTTTTTTTATTTATGCAGAGGCCGAGGCCGCCTCGGCCTCTGAGCTATTCCAGAAGTAGTGAGGAGG
CTTTTTTGGAGGCCTAGGCTTTTGCAAAAAGCTTTCTAGAGGTACCACCGGAGCTTACCATGACCGAGTA
CAAGCCCACGGTGCGCCTCGCCACCCGCGACGACGTCCCCAGGGCCGTACGCACCCTCGCCGCCGCGTTC
GCCGACTACCCCGCCACGCGCCACACCGTCGATCCGGACCGCCACATCGAGCGGGTCACCGAGCTGCAAG
AACTCTTCCTCACGCGCGTCGGGCTCGACATCGGCAAGGTGTGGGTCGCGGACGACGGCGCCGCCGTGGC
GGTCTGGACCACGCCGGAGAGCGTCGAAGCGGGGGCGGTGTTCGCCGAGATCGGCCCGCGCATGGCCGAG
TTGAGCGGTTCCCGGCTGGCCGCGCAGCAACAGATGGAAGGCCTCCTGGCGCCGCACCGGCCCAAGGAGC
CCGCGTGGTTCCTGGCCACCGTCGGCGTCTCGCCCGACCACCAGGGCAAGGGTCTGGGCAGCGCCGTCGT
GCTCCCCGGAGTGGAGGCGGCCGAGCGCGCCGGGGTGCCCGCCTTCCTGGAGACCTCCGCGCCCCGCAAC
CTCCCCTTCTACGAGCGGCTCGGCTTCACCGTCACCGCCGACGTCGAGGTGCCCGAAGGACCGCGCACCT
GGTGCATGACCCGCAAGCCCGGTGCCAGTTAACGAATTCTAGATCTTGAGACAAATGGCAGTATTCATCC
ACAATTTTAAAAGAAAAGGGGGGATTGGGGGGTACAGTGCAGGGGAAAGAATAGTAGACATAATAGCAAC
AGACATACAAACTAAAGAATTACAAAAACAAATTACAAAAATTCAAAATTTTCGGGTTTATTACAGGGAC
AGCAGAGATCCACTTTGGCGCCGGCTCGAGGCCTGCAGGTGCAAAGATGGATAAAGTTTTAAACAGAGAG
GAATCTTTGCAGCTAATGGACCTTCTAGGTCTTGAAAGGAGTGGGAATTGGCTCCGGTGCCCGTCAGTGG
GCAGAGCGCACATCGCCCACAGTCCCCGAGAAGTTGGGGGGAGGGGTCGGCAATTGAACCGGTGCCTAGA
GAAGGTGGCGCGGGGTAAACTGGGAAAGTGATGTCGTGTACTGGCTCCGCCTTTTTCCCGAGGGTGGGGG
AGAACCGTATATAAGTGCAGTAGTCGCCGTGAACGTTCTTTTTCGCAACGGGTTTGCCGCCAGAACACAG
GTAAGTGCCGTGTGTGGTTCCCGCGGGCCTGGCCTCTTTACGGGTTATGGCCCTTGCGTGCCTTGAATTA
CTTCCACCTGGCTGCAGTACGTGATTCTTGATCCCGAGCTTCGGGTTGGAAGTGGGTGGGAGAGTTCGAG
GCCTTGCGCTTAAGGAGCCCCTTCGCCTCGTGCTTGAGTTGAGGCCTGGCCTGGGCGCTGGGGCCGCCGC
GTGCGAATCTGGTGGCACCTTCGCGCCTGTCTCGCTGCTTTCGATAAGTCTCTAGCCATTTAAAATTTTT
GATGACCTGCTGCGACGCTTTTTTTCTGGCAAGATAGTCTTGTAAATGCGGGCCAAGATCTGCACACTGG
TATTTCGGTTTTTGGGGCCGCGGGCGGCGACGGGGCCCGTGCGTCCCAGCGCACATGTTCGGCGAGGCGG
GGCCTGCGAGCGCGGCCACCGAGAATCGGACGGGGGTAGTCTCAAGCTGGCCGGCCTGCTCTGGTGCCTG
GCCTCGCGCCGCCGTGTATCGCCCCGCCCTGGGCGGCAAGGCTGGCCCGGTCGGCACCAGTTGCGTGAGC
GGAAAGATGGCCGCTTCCCGGCCCTGCTGCAGGGAGCTCAAAATGGAGGACGCGGCGCTCGGGAGAGCGG
GCGGGTGAGTCACCCACACAAAGGAAAAGGGCCTTTCCGTCCTCAGCCGTCGCTTCATGTGACTCCACGG
AGTACCGGGCGCCGTCCAGGCACCTCGATTAGTTCTCGAGCTTTTGGAGTACGTCGTCTTTAGGTTGGGG
GGAGGGGTTTTATGCGATGGAGTTTCCCCACACTGAGTGGGTGGAGACTGAAGTTAGGCCAGCTTGGCAC
TTGATGTAATTCTCCTTGGAATTTGCCCTTTTTGAGTTTGGATCTTGGTTCATTCTCAAGCCTCAGACAG
TGGTTCAAAGTTTTTTTCTTCCATTTCAGGTGTCGTGAGGCTAGCACCGCCACCATGCTGGATAGGGATG
TGGGCCCAACTCCCATGTATCCGCCTACATACCTGGAGCCAGGGATTGGGAGGCACACACCATATGGCAA
CCAAACTGACTACAGAATATTTGAGCTTAACAAACGGCTTCAGAACTGGACAGAGGAGTGTGACAATCTC
TGGTGGGATGCATTCACGACTGAGTTCTTTGAGGATGATGCCATGTTGACCATCACTTTCTGCCTGGAGG
ATGGACCAAAGAGATATACCATTGGCCGGACCCTGATCCCACGCTACTTCCGCAGCATCTTTGAGGGGGG
TGCTACGGAGCTGTACTATGTTCTTAAGCACCCCAAGGAGGCATTCCACAGCAACTTTGTGTCCCTCGAC
TGTGACCAGGGCAGCATGGTGACCCAGCATGGCAAGCCCATGTTCACCCAGGTGTGTGTGGAGGGCCGGT
TGTACCTGGAGTTCATGTTTGACGACATGATGCGGATAAAGACGTGGCACTTCAGCATCCGGCAGCACCG
AGAGCTCATCCCCCGCAGCATCCTTGCCATGCATGCCCAAGACCCCCAGATGTTGGATCAGCTCTCCAAA
AACATCACTCGGTGTGGGCTGTCCAATTCCACTCTCAACTACCTCCGACTCTGTGTGATACTCGAGCCCA
TGCAAGAGCTCATGTCACGCCACAAGACCTACAGCCTCAGCCCCCGCGACTGCCTCAAGACCTGCCTTTT
CCAGAAGTGGCAGCGCATGGTAGCACCCCCTGCGGAGCCCACACGTCAGCAGCCCAGCAAACGGCGGAAA
CGGAAGATGTCAGGGGGCAGCACCATGAGCTCTGGTGGTGGCAACACCAACAACAGCAACAGCAAGAAGA
AGAGCCCAGCTAGCACCTTCGCCCTCTCCAGCCAGGTACCTGATGTGATGGTGGTGGGGGAGCCCACCCT
GATGGGCGGGGAGTTCGGGGACGAGGACGAGAGGCTCATCACCCGGCTGGAGAACACCCAGTTTGACGCA
GCCAACGGCATTGACGACGAGGACAGCTTTAACAACTCCCCTGCACTGGGCGCCAACAGCCCCTGGAACA
GCAAGCCTCCGTCCAGCCAAGAAAGCAAATCGGAGAACCCCACGTCACAGGCCTCCCAGTAGTAATGAAC
TAGTCCGTAACTTGAAAGTATTTCGATTTCTTGGCTTTATATATCTTGTGGAAAGGACGAATTGATCGAA
GCGCAGCCTCTAGGACGCGTTAAGTCGACAATCAACCTCTGGATTACAAAATTTGTGAAAGATTGACTGG
TATTCTTAACTATGTTGCTCCTTTTACGCTATGTGGATACGCTGCTTTAATGCCTTTGTATCATGCTATT
GCTTCCCGTATGGCTTTCATTTTCTCCTCCTTGTATAAATCCTGGTTGCTGTCTCTTTATGAGGAGTTGT
GGCCCGTTGTCAGGCAACGTGGCGTGGTGTGCACTGTGTTTGCTGACGCAACCCCCACTGGTTGGGGCAT
TGCCACCACCTGTCAGCTCCTTTCCGGGACTTTCGCTTTCCCCCTCCCTATTGCCACGGCGGAACTCATC
GCCGCCTGCCTTGCCCGCTGCTGGACAGGGGCTCGGCTGTTGGGCACTGACAATTCCGTGGTGTTGTCGG
GGAAATCATCGTCCTTTCCTTGGCTGCTCGCCTGTGTTGCCACCTGGATTCTGCGCGGGACGTCCTTCTG
CTACGTCCCTTCGGCCCTCAATCCAGCGGACCTTCCTTCCCGCGGCCTGCTGCCGGCTCTGCGGCCTCTT
CCGCGTCTTCGCCTTCGCCCTCAGACGAGTCGGATCTCCCTTTGGGCCGCCTCCCCGCGTCGACTTTAAG
ACCAATGACTTACAAGGCAGCTGTAGATCTTAGCCACTTTTTAAAAGAAAAGGGGGGACTGGAAGGGCTA
ATTCACTCCCAACGAAGACAAGATCTGCTTTTTGCTTGTACTGGGTCTCTCTGGTTAGACCAGATCTGAG
CCTGGGAGCTCTCTGGCTAACTAGGGAACCCACTGCTTAAGCCTCAATAAAGCTTGCCTTGAGTGCTTCA
AGTAGTGTGTGCCCGTCTGTTGTGTGACTCTGGTAACTAGAGATCCCTCAGACCCTTTTAGTCAGTGTGG
AAAATCTCTAGCAGTACGTATAGTAGTTCATGTCATCTTATTATTCAGTATTTATAACTTGCAAAGAAAT
GAATATCAGAGAGTGAGAGGAACTTGTTTATTGCAGCTTATAATGGTTACAAATAAAGCAATAGCATCAC
AAATTTCACAAATAAAGCATTTTTTTCACTGCATTCTAGTTGTGGTTTGTCCAAACTCATCAATGTATCT
TATCATGTCTGGCTCTAGCTATCCCGCCCCTAACTCCGCCCATCCCGCCCCTAACTCCGCCCAGTTCCGC
CCATTCTCCGCCCCATGGCTGACTAATTTTTTTTATTTATGCAGAGGCCGAGGCCGCCTCGGCCTCTGAG
CTATTCCAGAAGTAGTGAGGAGGCTTTTTTGGAGGCCTAGGGACGTACCCAATTCGCCCTATAGTGAGTC
GTATTACGCGCGCTCACTGGCCGTCGTTTTACAACGTCGTGACTGGGAAAACCCTGGCGTTACCCAACTT
AATCGCCTTGCAGCACATCCCCCTTTCGCCAGCTGGCGTAATAGCGAAGAGGCCCGCACCGATCGCCCTT
CCCAACAGTTGCGCAGCCTGAATGGCGAATGGG
[124 nt withheld, positions 6824-6947]
C
[91 nt withheld, positions 6949-7039]
A
[49 nt withheld, positions 7041-7089]
CCTTTGACGTTGGAGTCCACGTTCTTT
[37 nt withheld, positions 7117-7153]
ACCCTATCTCGGTCTATTCTTTTGATTTATAAGGGATTTTGCCGATTTCGGCCTATTGGTTAAAAAATGA
GCTGATTTAACAAAAATTTAACGCGAATTTTAACAAAATATTAACGCTTACAATTTAGGTGGCACTTTTC
GGGGAAATGTGCGCGGAACCCCTATTTGTTTATTTTTCTAAATACATTCAAATATGTATCCGCTCATGAG
ACAATAACCCTGATAAATGCTTCAATAATATTGAAAAAGGAAGAGTATGAGTATTCAACATTTCCGTGTC
GCCCTTATTCCCTTTTTTGCGGCATTTTGCCTTCCTGTTTTTGCTCACCCAGAAACGCTGGTGAAAGTAA
AAGATGCTGAAGATCAGTTGGGTGCACGAGTGGGTTACATCGAACTGGATCTCAACAGCGGTAAGATCCT
TGAGAGTTTTCGCCCCGAAGAACGTTTTCCAATGATGAGCACTTTTAAAGTTCTGCTATGTGGCGCGGTA
TTATCCCGTATTGACGCCGGGCAAGAGCAACTCGGTCGCCGCATACACTATTCTCAGAATGACTTGGTTG
AGTACTCACCAGTCACAGAAAAGCATCTTACGGATGGCATGACAGTAAGAGAATTATGCAGTGCTGCCAT
AACCATGAGTGATAACACTGCGGCCAACTTACTTCTGACAACGATCGGAGGACCGAAGGAGCTAACCGCT
TTTTTGCACAACATGGGGGATCATGTAACTCGCCTTGATCGTTGGGAACCGGAGCTGAATGAAGCCATAC
CAAACGACGAGCGTGACACCACGATGCCTGTAGCAATGGCAACAACGTTGCGCAAACTATTAACTGGCGA
ACTACTTACTCTAGCTTCCCGGCAACAATTAATAGACTGGATGGAGGCGGATAAAGTTGCAGGACCACTT
CTGCGCTCGGCCCTTCCGGCTGGCTGGTTTATTGCTGATAAATCTGGAGCCGGTGAGCGTGGGTCTCGCG
GTATCATTGCAGCACTGGGGCCAGATGGTAAGCCCTCCCGTATCGTAGTTATCTACACGACGGGGAGTCA
GGCAACTATGGATGAACGAAATAGACAGATCGCTGAGATAGGTGCCTCACTGATTAAGCATTGGTAACTG
TCAGACCAAGTTTACTCATATATACTTTAGATTGATTTAAAACTTCATTTTTAATTTAAAAGGATCTAGG
TGAAGATCCTTTTTGATAATCTCATGACCAAAATCCCTTAACGTGAGTTTTCGTTCCACTGAGCGTCAGA
CCCCGTAGAAAAGATCAAAGGATCTTCTTGAGATCCTTTTTTTCTGCGCGTAATCTGCTGCTTGCAAACA
AAAAAACCACCGCTACCAGCGGTGGTTTGTTTGCCGGATCAAGAGCTACCAACTCTTTTTCCGAAGGTAA
CTGGCTTCAGCAGAGCGCAGATACCAAATACTGTTCTTCTAGTGTAGCCGTAGTTAGGCCACCACTTCAA
GAACTCTGTAGCACCGCCTACATACCTCGCTCTGCTAATCCTGTTACCAGTGGCTGCTGCCAGTGGCGAT
AAGTCGTGTCTTACCGGGTTGGACTCAAGACGATAGTTACCGGATAAGGCGCAGCGGTCGGGCTGAACGG
GGGGTTCGTGCACACAGCCCAGCTTGGAGCGAACGACCTACACCGAACTGAGATACCTACAGCGTGAGCT
ATGAGAAAGCGCCACGCTTCCCGAAGGGAGAAAGGCGGACAGGTATCCGGTAAGCGGCAGGGTCGGAACA
GGAGAGCGCACGAGGGAGCTTCCAGGGGGAAACGCCTGGTATCTTTATAGTCCTGTCGGGTTTCGCCACC
TCTGACTTGAGCGTCGATTTTTGTGATGCTCGTCAGGGGGGCGGAGCCTATGGAAAAACGCCAGCAACGC
GGCCTTTTTACGGTTCCTGGCCTTTTGCTGGCCTTTTGCTCACATGTTCTTTCCTGCGTTATCCCCTGAT
TCTGTGGATAACCGTATTACCGCCTTTGAGTGAGCTGATACCGCTCGCCGCAGCCGAACGACCGAGCGCA
GCGAGTCAGTGAGCGAGGAAGCGGAAGAGCGCCCAATACGCAAACCGCCTCTCCCCGCGCGTTGGCCGAT
TCATTAATGCAGCTGGCACGACAGGTTTCCCGACTGGAAAGCGGGCAGTGAGCGCAACGCAATTAATGTG
AGTTAGCTCACTCATTAGGCACCCCAGGCTTTACACTTTATGCTTCCGGCTCGTATGTTGTGTGGAATTG
TGAGCGGATAACAATTTCACACAGGAAACAGCTATGACCATGATTACGCCAAGCGCGCAATTAACCCTCA
CTAAAGGGAACAAAAGCTGGAGCTGCAAGC
