>Addgene plasmid #142834 | TFORF1717 | depositor partial sequence | sequence record 280640 | Insert
ACCGCCACCATGCTGGATAGGGATGTGGGCCCAACTCCCATGTATCCGCCTACATACCTGGAGCCAGGGA
TTGGGAGGCACACACCATATGGCAACCAAACTGACTACAGAATATTTGAGCTTAACAAACGGCTTCAGAA
CTGGACAGAGGAGTGTGACAATCTCTGGTGGGATGCATTCACGACTGAGTTCTTTGAGGATGATGCCATG
TTGACCATCACTTTCTGCCTGGAGGATGGACCAAAGAGATATACCATTGGCCGGACCCTGATCCCACGCT
ACTTCCGCAGCATCTTTGAGGGGGGTGCTACGGAGCTGTACTATGTTCTTAAGCACCCCAAGGAGGCATT
CCACAGCAACTTTGTGTCCCTCGACTGTGACCAGGGCAGCATGGTGACCCAGCATGGCAAGCCCATGTTC
ACCCAGGTGTGTGTGGAGGGCCGGTTGTACCTGGAGTTCATGTTTGACGACATGATGCGGATAAAGACGT
GGCACTTCAGCATCCGGCAGCACCGAGAGCTCATCCCCCGCAGCATCCTTGCCATGCATGCCCAAGACCC
CCAGATGTTGGATCAGCTCTCCAAAAACATCACTCGGTGTGGGCTGTCCAATTCCACTCTCAACTACCTC
CGACTCTGTGTGATACTCGAGCCCATGCAAGAGCTCATGTCACGCCACAAGACCTACAGCCTCAGCCCCC
GCGACTGCCTCAAGACCTGCCTTTTCCAGAAGTGGCAGCGCATGGTAGCACCCCCTGCGGAGCCCACACG
TCAGCAGCCCAGCAAACGGCGGAAACGGAAGATGTCAGGGGGCAGCACCATGAGCTCTGGTGGTGGCAAC
ACCAACAACAGCAACAGCAAGAAGAAGAGCCCAGCTAGCACCTTCGCCCTCTCCAGCCAGGTACCTGATG
TGATGGTGGTGGGGGAGCCCACCCTGATGGGCGGGGAGTTCGGGGACGAGGACGAGAGGCTCATCACCCG
GCTGGAGAACACCCAGTTTGACGCAGCCAACGGCATTGACGACGAGGACAGCTTTAACAACTCCCCTGCA
CTGGGCGCCAACAGCCCCTGGAACAGCAAGCCTCCGTCCAGCCAAGAAAGCAAATCGGAGAACCCCACGT
CACAGGCCTCCCAGTAGTAATGAACTAGTCCGTAACTTGAAAGTATTTCGATTTCTTGGCTTTATATATC
TTGTGGAAAGGACGAATTGATCGAAGCGCAGCCTCTAGG
