>Addgene plasmid #142834 | TFORF1717 | depositor partial sequence | sequence record 280641 | Barcode
ATTGATCGAAGCGCAGCCTCTAGG
